>Addgene plasmid #106042 | Opto-GPR132 | addgene full sequence | sequence record 209664 | Addgene NGS Result
AATTGCATGAAGAATCTGCTTAGGGTTAGGCGTTTTGCGCTGCTTCGCGATGTACGGGCCAGATATACGC
GTTGACATTGATTATTGACTAGTTATTAATAGTAATCAATTACGGGGTCATTAGTTCATAGCCCATATAT
GGAGTTCCGCGTTACATAACTTACGGTAAATGGCCCGCCTGGCTGACCGCCCAACGACCCCCGCCCATTG
ACGTCAATAATGACGTATGTTCCCATAGTAACGCCAATAGGGACTTTCCATTGACGTCAATGGGTGGAGT
ATTTACGGTAAACTGCCCACTTGGCAGTACATCAAGTGTATCATATGCCAAGTACGCCCCCTATTGACGT
CAATGACGGTAAATGGCCCGCCTGGCATTATGCCCAGTACATGACCTTATGGGACTTTCCTACTTGGCAG
TACATCTACGTATTAGTCATCGCTATTACCATGGTGATGCGGTTTTGGCAGTACATCAATGGGCGTGGAT
AGCGGTTTGACTCACGGGGATTTCCAAGTCTCCACCCCATTGACGTCAATGGGAGTTTGTTTTGGCACCA
AAATCAACGGGACTTTCCAAAATGTCGTAACAACTCCGCCCCATTGACGCAAATGGGCGGTAGGCGTGTA
CGGTGGGAGGTCTATATAAGCAGAGCTCTCTGGCTAACTAGAGAACCCACTGCTTACTGGCTTATCGAAA
TTAATACGACTCACTATAGGGAGACACAAGCTGGCTAGCGTTTAAACGGGCCCTCTAGACTCGAGCACCA
TGAAAACGATCATCGCCCTGAGCTACATCTTCTGCCTGGTATTCGCCATGTACACCGATATAGAGATGAA
CAGGCTGGGAAAGGATAGCCTCATGAACGGGACCGAGGGCCCAAACTTCTACGTGCCTTTCTCCAACAAG
ACGGGCGTGGTGCGCAGCCCCTTCGAGGCCCCGCAGTACTACCTGGCGGAGCCATGGCAGTTCTCCATGC
TGGCCGCCTACATGTTCCTGCTGATCATGCTTGGCTTCCCCATCAACTTCCTCACGCTGTACGTCGCGCT
GCTGCAGGTACTGCAGGGCAACGTGCTCAACTACATCCTGCTCAACCTGGCCGTGGCCGACCTCTTCATG
GTGTTCGGGGGCTTCACCACCACCCTCTACACCTCTCTGCACGGGTACTTCGTCTTTGGGCCCACGGGCT
GCAACCTGGAGGGCTTCTTTGCCACCTTGGGCGGTGAAATTGCACTGTGGTCCTTGGTGGTCCTGGCCAT
CGAGCGGTACGTGGTGGTGGTGTACGCGCTGGAGAGTCGGGGCCGCCGCCGCCGGAGGACCGCCATCATG
GGCGTCGCCTTCACCTGGGTCATGGCTCTGGCCTGTGCCGCGCCCCCCCTCGTCGGCTGGTCCAGGTACA
TCCCGGAGGGCATGCAGTGCTCGTGCGGGATTGACTACTACACGCCCCACGAGGAAACCAACAATGAGTC
GTTCGTCATCTACATGTTCGTGGTCCACTTCATCATCCCCCTGATTGTCATATTCTTCTGCTACGGACGG
ATTTTCAGGAGCATCAAGCAGAGCATGGGCTTAAGCGCTGCCCAGAAGGCCAAGGTGAAGCGCATGGTGA
TCATCATGGTCATCGCTTTCCTAATCTGCTGGCTGCCCTACGCTGGGGTGGCGTTCTACATCTTCACCCA
TCAGGGCTCTGACTTTGGCCCCATCTTCATGACCATCCCGGCTTTCTTTGCCAAGACTTCTGCCGTCTAC
AACCCCGTCATCTACATCATGATGAACAAGCAGTTCCGCCAAGAAGTGTCCAGAATCCATAAGGGGTGGA
AAGAGTGGTCCATGAAAACAGACGTCACCAGGCTCACCCACAGCAGGGACACCGAGGAGCTGCAGTCGCC
CGTGGCCCTTGCAGACCACTACACCTTCTCCAGGCCCGTGCACCCACCAGGGTCACCATGCCCTGCAAAG
AGGCTGATTGAGGAGTCCTGTACAGAAACCAGCCAAGTGGCGCCTGCCTAAGAATTCCACCACACTGGAC
TAGTGGATCCGAGCTCGGTACCAAGCTTAAGTTTAAACCGCTGATCAGCCTCGACTGTGCCTTCTAGTTG
CCAGCCATCTGTTGTTTGCCCCTCCCCCGTGCCTTCCTTGACCCTGGAAGGTGCCACTCCCACTGTCCTT
TCCTAATAAAATGAGGAAATTGCATCGCATTGTCTGAGTAGGTGTCATTCTATTCTGGGGGGTGGGGTGG
GGCAGGACAGCAAGGGGGAGGATTGGGAAGAGAATAGCAGGCATGCTGGGGATGCGGTGGGCTCTATGGC
TTCTGAGGCGGAAAGAACCAGCTGGGGCTCTAGGGGGTATCCCC
[124 nt withheld, positions 2355-2478]
C
[91 nt withheld, positions 2480-2570]
A
[49 nt withheld, positions 2572-2620]
CCTTTGACGTTGGAGTCCACGTTCTTT
[37 nt withheld, positions 2648-2684]
ACCCTATCTCGGTCTATTCTTTTGATTTATAAGGGATTTTGCCGATTTCGGCCTATTGGTTAAAAAATGA
GCTGATTTAACAAAAATTTAACGCGAATTAATTCTGTGGAATGTGTGTCAGTTAGGGTGTGGAAAGTCCC
CAGGCTCCCCAGCAGGCAGAAGTATGCAAAGCATGCATCTCAATTAGTCAGCAACCAGGTGTGGAAAGTC
CCCAGGCTCCCCAGCAGGCAGAAGTATGCAAAGCATGCATCTCAATTAGTCAGCAACCATAGTCCCGCCC
CTAACTCCGCCCATCCCGCCCCTAACTCCGCCCAGTTCCGCCCATTCTCCGCCCCATGGCTGACTAATTT
TTTTTATTTATGCAGAGGCCGAGGCCGCCTCTGCCTCTGAGCTATTCCAGAAGTAGTGAGGAGGCTTTTT
TGGAGGCCTAGGCTTTTGCAAAAAGCTCCCGGGAGCTTGTATATCCATTTTCGGATCTGATCAAGAGACA
GGATGAGGATCGTTTCGCATGATTGAACAAGATGGATTGCACGCAGGTTCTCCGGCCGCTTGGGTGGAGA
GGCTATTCGGCTATGACTGGGCACAACAGACAATCGGCTGCTCTGATGCCGCCGTGTTCCGGCTGTCAGC
GCAGGGGCGCCCGGTTCTTTTTGTCAAGACCGACCTGTCCGGTGCCCTGAATGAACTGCAGGACGAGGCA
GCGCGGCTATCGTGGCTGGCCACGACGGGCGTTCCTTGCGCAGCTGTGCTCGACGTTGTCACTGAAGCGG
GAAGGGACTGGCTGCTATTGGGCGAAGTGCCGGGGCAGGATCTCCTGTCATCTCACCTTGCTCCTGCCGA
GAAAGTATCCATCATGGCTGATGCAATGCGGCGGCTGCATACGCTTGATCCGGCTACCTGCCCATTCGAC
CACCAAGCGAAACATCGCATCGAGCGAGCACGTACTCGGATGGAAGCCGGTCTTGTCGATCAGGATGATC
TGGACGAAGAACATCAGGGGCTCGCGCCAGCCGAACTGTTCGCCAGGCTCAAGGCGCGCATGCCCGACGG
CGAGGATCTCGTCGTGACCCATGGCGATGCCTGCTTGCCGAATATCATGGTGGAAAATGGCCGCTTTTCT
GGATTCATCGACTGTGGCCGGCTGGGTGTGGCGGACCGCTATCAGGACATAGCGTTGGCTACCCGTGATA
TTGCTGAAGAACTTGGCGGCGAATGGGCTGACCGCTTCCTCGTGCTTTACGGTATCGCCGCTCCCGATTC
GCAGCGCATCGCCTTCTATCGCCTTCTTGACGAGTTCTTCTGAGCGGGACTCTGGGGTTCGAAATGACCG
ACCAAGCGACGCCCAACCTGCCATCACGAGATTTCGATTCCACCGCCGCCTTCTATGAAAGGTTGGGCTT
CGGAATCGTTTTCCGGGACGCCGGCTGGATGATCCTCCAGCGCGGGGATCTCATGCTGGAGTTCTTCGCC
CACCCCAACTTGTTTATTGCAGCTTATAATGGTTACAAATAAAGCAATAGCATCACAAATTTCACAAATA
AAGCATTTTTTTCACTGCATTCTAGTTGTGGTTTGTCCAAACTCATCAATGTATCTTATCATGTCTGTAT
ACCGTCGACCTCTAGCTAGAGCTTGGCGTAATCATGGTCATAGCTGTTTCCTGTGTGAAATTGTTATCCG
CTCACAATTCCACACAACATACGAGCCGGAAGCATAAAGTGTAAAGCCTGGGGTGCCTAATGAGTGAGCT
AACTCACATTAATTGCGTTGCGCTCACTGCCCGCTTTCCAGTCGGGAAACCTGTCGTGCCAGCTGCATTA
ATGAATCGGCCAACGCGCGGGGAGAGGCGGTTTGCGTATTGGGCGCTCTTGCGCTTCCTCGCTCACTGAC
TCGCTGCGCTCGGTCGTTCGGCTGCGGCGAGCGGTATCAGCTCACTCAAAGGCGGTAATACGGTTATCCA
CAGAATCAGGGGATAACGCAGGAAAGAACATGTGAGCAAAAGGCCAGCAAAAGGCCAGGAACCGTAAAAA
GGCCGCGTTGCTGGCGTTTTTCCATAGGCTCCGCCCCCCTGACGAGCATCACAAAAATCGACGCTCAAGT
CAGAGGTGGCGAAACCCGACAGGACTATAAAGATACCAGGCGTTTCCCCCTGGAAGCTCCCTCGTGCGCT
CTCCTGTTCCGACCCTGCCGCTTACCGGATACCTGTCCGCCTTTCTCCCTTCGGGAAGCGTGGCGCTTTC
TCATAGCTCACGCTGTAGGTATCTCAGTTCGGTGTAGGTCGTTCGCTCCAAGCTGGGCTGTGTGCACGAA
CCCCCCGTTCAGCCCGACCGCTGCGCCTTATCCGGTAACTATCGTCTTGAGTCCAACCCGGTAAGACACG
ACTTATCGCCACTGGCAGCAGCCACTGGTAACAGGATTAGCAGAGCGAGGTATGTAGGCGGTGCTACAGA
GTTCTTGAAGTGGTGGCCTAACTACGGCTACACTAGAAGAACAGTATTTGGTATCTGCGCTCTGCTGAAG
CCAGTTACCTTCGGAAAAAGAGTTGGTAGCTCTTGATCCGGCAAACAAACCACCGCTGGTAGCGGTGGTT
TTTTTGTTTGCAAGCAGCAGATTACGCGCAGAAAAAAAGGATCTCAAGAAGATCCTTTGATCTTTTCTAC
GGGGTCTGACGCTCAGTGGAACGAAAACTCACGTTAAGGGATTTTGGTCATGAGATTATCAAAAAGGATC
TTCACCTAGATCCTTTTAAATTAAAAATGAAGTTTTAAATCAATCTAAAGTATATATGAGTAAACTTGGT
CTGACAGTTACCAATGCTTAATCAGTGAGGCACCTATCTCAGCGATCTGTCTATTTCGTTCATCCATAGT
TGCCTGACTCCCCGTCGTGTAGATAACTACGATACGGGAGGGCTTACCATCTGGCCCCAGTGCTGCAATG
ATACCGCGGGACCCACGCTCACCGGCTCCAGATTTATCAGCAATAAACCAGCCAGCCGGAAGGGCCGAGC
GCAGAAGTGGTCCTGCAACTTTATCCGCCTCCATCCAGTCTATTAATTGTTGCCGGGAAGCTAGAGTAAG
TAGTTCGCCAGTTAATAGTTTGCGCAACGTTGTTGCCATTGCTACAGGCATCGTGGTGTCACGCTCGTCG
TTTGGTATGGCTTCATTCAGCTCCGGTTCCCAACGATCAAGGCGAGTTACATGATCCCCCATGTTGTGCA
AAAAAGCGGTTAGCTCCTTCGGTCCTCCGATCGTTGTCAGAAGTAAGTTGGCCGCAGTGTTATCACTCAT
GGTTATGGCAGCACTGCATAATTCTCTTACTGTCATGCCATCCGTAAGATGCTTTTCTGTGACTGGTGAG
TACTCAACCAAGTCATTCTGAGAATAGTGTATGCGGCGACCGAGTTGCTCTTGCCCGGCGTCAATACGGG
ATAATACCGCGCCACATAGCAGAACTTTAAAAGTGCTCATCATTGGAAAACGTTCTTCGGGGCGAAAACT
CTCAAGGATCTTACCACTGTTGAGATCCAGTTCGATGTAACCCACTCGTGCACCCAACTGATCTTCAGCA
TCTTTTACTTTCACCAGCGTTTCTGGGTGAGCAAAAACAGGAAGGCAAAATGCCGCAAAAAAGGGAATAA
GGGCGACACGGAAATGTTGAATACTCATACTCTTCCTTTTTCAATATTATTGAAGCATTTATCAGGGTTA
TTGTCTCATGAGCGGATACATATTTGAATGTATTTAGAAAAATAAACAAATAGGGGTTCCGCGCACATTT
CCCCGAAAAGTGCCACCTGACGTCGACGGATCGGGAGATCTCCCGATCCCCTATGGTGCACTCTCAGTAC
AATCTGCTCTGATGCCGCATAGTTAAGCCAGTATCTGCTCCCTGCTTGTGTGTTGGAGGTCGCTGAGTAG
TGCGCGAGCAAAATTTAAGCTACAACAAGGCAAGGCTTGACCGAC
Features (pLannotate 1.2.2; 21 found; start..end, strand, type, name):
     74..453     +  enhancer       CMV enhancer: human cytomegalovirus immediate early enhancer
    454..657     +  promoter       CMV promoter: human cytomegalovirus (CMV) immediate early promoter
    653..686     +  LTR            5' LTR (truncated) (fragment): truncated 5' long terminal repeat (LTR) from HIV-1
    702..720     +  promoter       T7 promoter: promoter for bacteriophage T7 RNA polymerase
    863..1789    +  CDS            RHO (fragment): OPSD_BOVIN - Experimental evidence at protein level: Swiss-Prot protein existence level 1. Photoreceptor required for image-forming vision at low light intensity. Required for photoreceptor cell viability after birth (By similarity). Light-induced isomerization of 11-cis to all-trans retinal triggers a conformational change that activates signaling via G- proteins (PubMed:10926528, PubMed:12044163, PubMed:11972040, PubMed:16908857, PubMed:16586416, PubMed:17060607, PubMed:17449675, PubMed:18818650, PubMed:21389983, PubMed:22198838, PubMed:23579341, PubMed:25205354, PubMed:27458239). Subsequent
    878..916     +  CDS            opsin tag: segment of bovine rhodopsin containing a signal for N-linked glycosylation (Favaloro et al., 2008) The asparagine in the NKT tripeptide will be glycosylated if this sequence is exposed to the ER lumen.
   2085..2196    +  polyA_signal   bGH poly(A) signal: bovine growth hormone polyadenylation signal
   2313..2334    +  promoter       SV40 promoter (fragment): SV40 enhancer and early promoter
   2355..2783    +  rep_origin     f1 ori (sequence partly withheld): f1 bacteriophage origin of replication; arrow indicates direction of (+) strand synthesis
   2797..3126    +  promoter       SV40 promoter: SV40 enhancer and early promoter
   3193..3984    +  CDS            neo: KKA2_KLEPN - Also known as kan, nptII. Experimental evidence at protein level: Swiss-Prot protein existence level 1. Resistance to kanamycin, neomycin, paromomycin, ribostamycin, butirosin and gentamicin B. From Klebsiella pneumoniae.
   4008..4166    +  CDS            ble (fragment): BLE_KLEPN - Experimental evidence at protein level: Swiss-Prot protein existence level 1. Binding protein with a strong affinity to the bleomycin family of antibiotics. Binds to CL990; an antimitotic-antibiotic compound. From Klebsiella pneumoniae.
   4161..4282    +  polyA_signal   SV40 poly(A) signal: SV40 polyadenylation signal
   4355..4371    -  protein_bind   lac operator: The lac repressor binds to the lac operator to inhibit transcription in E. coli. This inhibition can be relieved by adding lactose or isopropyl-β-D-thiogalactopyranoside (IPTG). lac repressor encoded by lacI
   4379..4409    -  promoter       lac promoter: promoter for the E. coli lac operon
   4424..4445    -  protein_bind   CAP binding site: CAP binding activates transcription in the presence of cAMP. E. coli catabolite activator protein
   4458..4550    -  CDS            lacI (fragment): lac repressor; lacI; The lac repressor binds to the lac operator to inhibit transcription in E. coli. This inhibition can be relieved by adding lactose or isopropyl-β-D-thiogalactopyranoside (IPTG).
   4733..5321    -  rep_origin     ori: high-copy-number ColE1/pMB1/pBR322/pUC origin of replication
   5492..6352    -  CDS            AmpR: β-lactamase; bla; confers resistance to ampicillin, carbenicillin, and related antibiotics
   6353..6457    -  promoter       AmpR promoter: bla
   6516..6568    -  misc_feature   bom (fragment): basis of mobility region from pBR322
