[The description below was written by a language model from this plasmid's Addgene catalogue record and pLannotate feature annotations shown in this document.]
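Description:
Opto-GPR132 is a mammalian expression plasmid built on the pcDNA3.1(-) backbone that encodes a light-activatable chimeric G-protein-coupled receptor combining bovine rhodopsin with the human orphan receptor GPR132 (also known as G2A). The roughly 1.2 kb insert sits downstream of the human cytomegalovirus immediate-early enhancer and promoter and is terminated by the bovine growth hormone polyadenylation signal. A T7 promoter lies between the CMV promoter and the coding region. The automated feature table recognises most of the open reading frame as a bovine rhodopsin fragment, including the N-terminal opsin segment that carries an N-linked glycosylation signal. It does not separately annotate the GPR132-derived portions, and the record does not state which receptor segments come from which parent. According to the catalogue entry, the chimera carries an N-terminal VSV-G epitope and a C-terminal rhodopsin 1D4 epitope, which are useful for detection; neither tag is called out in the feature table.

The plasmid is propagated in E. coli at high copy through a ColE1/pUC-type origin with ampicillin selection from the β-lactamase gene, and it also contains an f1 phage origin. For mammalian cells, an SV40 early promoter drives a neomycin phosphotransferase gene followed by an SV40 poly(A) signal, allowing G418 selection of stable transfectants. Short annotated fragments such as the HIV-1 LTR, ble, lacI and bom hits are probably backbone remnants or chance matches rather than functional elements. The construct belongs to a set made to functionalise human Class A orphan GPCRs optically, so that light can stand in for an unknown ligand to trigger signalling. The depositor notes that it was made by two-step cloning and that the flanking sites cannot be reused for subcloning.
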