Addgene plasmid #106042: Opto-GPR132
Purpose: Expression of a chimeric G-protein coupled receptor (Rhodopsin-GPR132; Opto-GPR132; D8)
Depositing lab: Harald Janovjak. Depositing organization: Institute of Science and Technology Austria (I.S.T. Austria). Publication: Optical functionalization of human Class A orphan G-protein-coupled receptors. Morri M, Sanchez-Romero I, Tichy AM, Kainrath S, Gerrard EJ, Hirschfeld PP, Schwarz J, Janovjak H. Nat Commun. 2018 May 16;9(1):1950. doi: 10.1038/s41467-018-04342-1. PubMed 29769519.
Backbone
  Vector backbone: pcDNA3.1-
  Backbone manufacturer: Invitrogen
  Backbone size w/o insert (bp): 5427
  Vector type: Mammalian Expression
  Selectable markers: Neomycin (select with G418)
Growth in bacteria
  Bacterial resistance: Ampicillin, 100 μg/mL
  Growth temperature: 37°C
  Growth strain: DH5alpha
  Copy number: High Copy
Gene/Insert
  Gene/Insert name: Opto-GPR132
  Species: H. sapiens (human), B. taurus (bovine)
  Insert size (bp): 1242
  Mutation: Chimeric receptor protein
  Entrez Gene: GPR132 (a.k.a. G2A)
  Promoter: CMV
  Tag / fusion protein: VSV-G (N terminal on insert); Rhodopsin-1D4 (C terminal on insert)
  Cloning method: Restriction Enzyme; 5′ cloning site unknown (unknown if destroyed); 3′ cloning site unknown (unknown if destroyed)
  Sequencing primers: 5′ CMV_F (CGCAAATGGGCGGTAGGCGTG); 3′ pcDNA_R (CAACAGATGGCTGGCAAC)
Terms and licenses: Academic/Nonprofit Terms; Industry Terms: Not Available to Industry
Depositor comments: two step cloning; 5' and 3' sites cannot be used for (sub)cloning
How to cite: Opto-GPR132 was a gift from Harald Janovjak (Addgene plasmid # 106042 ; http://n2t.net/addgene:106042 ; RRID:Addgene_106042)
