>Addgene plasmid #106042 | Opto-GPR132 | depositor partial sequence | sequence record 200805 | Opto-GPR132
ATGAAAACGATCATCGCCCTGAGCTACATCTTCTGCCTGGTATTCGCCATGTACACCGATATAGAGATGA
ACAGGCTGGGAAAGGATAGCCTCATGAACGGGACCGAGGGCCCAAACTTCTACGTGCCTTTCTCCAACAA
GACGGGCGTGGTGCGCAGCCCCTTCGAGGCCCCGCAGTACTACCTGGCGGAGCCATGGCAGTTCTCCATG
CTGGCCGCCTACATGTTCCTGCTGATCATGCTTGGCTTCCCCATCAACTTCCTCACGCTGTACGTCGCGC
TGCTGCAGGTACTGCAGGGCAACGTGCTCAACTACATCCTGCTCAACCTGGCCGTGGCCGACCTCTTCAT
GGTGTTCGGGGGCTTCACCACCACCCTCTACACCTCTCTGCACGGGTACTTCGTCTTTGGGCCCACGGGC
TGCAACCTGGAGGGCTTCTTTGCCACCTTGGGCGGTGAAATTGCACTGTGGTCCTTGGTGGTCCTGGCCA
TCGAGCGGTACGTGGTGGTGGTGTACGCGCTGGAGAGTCGGGGCCGCCGCCGCCGGAGGACCGCCATCAT
GGGCGTCGCCTTCACCTGGGTCATGGCTCTGGCCTGTGCCGCGCCCCCCCTCGTCGGCTGGTCCAGGTAC
ATCCCGGAGGGCATGCAGTGCTCGTGCGGGATTGACTACTACACGCCCCACGAGGAAACCAACAATGAGT
CGTTCGTCATCTACATGTTCGTGGTCCACTTCATCATCCCCCTGATTGTCATATTCTTCTGCTACGGACG
GATTTTCAGGAGCATCAAGCAGAGCATGGGCTTAAGCGCTGCCCAGAAGGCCAAGGTGAAGCGCATGGTG
ATCATCATGGTCATCGCTTTCCTAATCTGCTGGCTGCCCTACGCTGGGGTGGCGTTCTACATCTTCACCC
ATCAGGGCTCTGACTTTGGCCCCATCTTCATGACCATCCCGGCTTTCTTTGCCAAGACTTCTGCCGTCTA
CAACCCCGTCATCTACATCATGATGAACAAGCAGTTCCGCCAAGAAGTGTCCAGAATCCATAAGGGGTGG
AAAGAGTGGTCCATGAAAACAGACGTCACCAGGCTCACCCACAGCAGGGACACCGAGGAGCTGCAGTCGC
CCGTGGCCCTTGCAGACCACTACACCTTCTCCAGGCCCGTGCACCCACCAGGGTCACCATGCCCTGCAAA
GAGGCTGATTGAGGAGTCCTGTACAGAAACCAGCCAAGTGGCGCCTGCCTAA
